Addgene plasmid #129001: pMM0626
Purpose: pRPL18B-mRUBY2 cassette plasmid flanked by ConL2 and ConRE
Depositing lab: Megan McClean. Depositing organization: University of Wisconsin, Madison. Publication: A yeast optogenetic toolkit (yOTK) for gene expression control in Saccharomyces cerevisiae. An-Adirekkun JM, Stewart CJ, Geller SH, Patel MT, Melendez J, Oakes BL, Noyes MB, McClean MN. Biotechnol Bioeng. 2019 Dec 2. doi: 10.1002/bit.27234. PubMed 31788779.
Backbone
  Vector backbone: NA
  Vector type: Yeast Expression
Growth in bacteria
  Bacterial resistance: Ampicillin, 100 μg/mL
  Growth temperature: 37°C
  Growth strain: DH5alpha
  Copy number: High Copy
Gene/Insert
  Gene/Insert name: ConL2-pRPL18B-mRUBY2-tADH1-ConRE AmpR-ColE1
  Species: S. cerevisiae (budding yeast)
  Cloning method: Restriction Enzyme; 5′ cloning site unknown (unknown if destroyed); 3′ cloning site unknown (unknown if destroyed)
Terms and licenses: Academic/Nonprofit Terms; Industry Terms: Not Available to Industry
How to cite: pMM0626 was a gift from Megan McClean (Addgene plasmid # 129001 ; http://n2t.net/addgene:129001 ; RRID:Addgene_129001)
