[The description below was written by a language model from this plasmid's Addgene catalogue record and pLannotate feature annotations shown in this document.]
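Description:
pMM0626 is a 3.9 kb cassette plasmid from a yeast optogenetic toolkit built for controlling gene expression in Saccharomyces cerevisiae. It is catalogued as a yeast expression vector, and no named backbone is recorded. The insert description lists its full composition as a single transcription unit joined to an AmpR-ColE1 bacterial module. In E. coli it replicates at high copy from the ColE1/pUC-type origin and is selected with ampicillin through the β-lactamase gene and its own promoter. The record and feature table show no yeast origin of replication, centromere, auxotrophic marker or integration homology, so the plasmid as it stands appears to be an intermediate maintained in bacteria rather than a vector that would persist in yeast.

The payload is the coding sequence for mRuby2, a constitutively fluorescent red protein derived from Entacmaea quadricolor, followed by the S. cerevisiae ADH1 transcription terminator. According to the catalogue fields, expression is driven by the promoter of the yeast ribosomal protein gene RPL18B. The automated annotation did not label this promoter, although an unannotated stretch lies upstream of the mRuby2 reading frame where it would be expected. The transcription unit is flanked by the connector sequences ConL2 and ConRE, which are also absent from the feature table. In modular hierarchical yeast cloning schemes, such left and right connectors define the position of a cassette and allow several cassettes to be joined in a fixed order into a multigene plasmid; ConL2 suggests an internal position and ConRE the final one. The construct therefore most likely supplies a constitutive red fluorescent reporter or marker unit for assembly alongside other toolkit components, though the record does not state a more specific application.
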