Features (pLannotate 1.2.2; 5 found; start..end, strand, type, name):
    433..1143    +  CDS            mRuby2: mRuby2 is a basic (constitutively fluorescent) red fluorescent protein published in 2012, derived from Entacmaea quadricolor. It has moderate acid sensitivity.
   1159..1346    +  terminator     ADH1 terminator: S. cerevisiae ADH1; transcription terminator for the S. cerevisiae alcohol dehydrogenase 1 (ADH1) gene
   1663..2523    -  CDS            AmpR: β-lactamase; bla; confers resistance to ampicillin, carbenicillin, and related antibiotics
   2524..2628    -  promoter       AmpR promoter: bla
   2731..3319    +  rep_origin     ori: high-copy-number ColE1/pMB1/pBR322/pUC origin of replication
>Addgene plasmid #129001 | pMM0626 | addgene full sequence | sequence record 261245 | Addgene NGS Result
AAAGTAAAAAAAAATGGGACCACGTCTTGAGAACGATAGATTTTCTTTATTTTACATTGAACAGTCGTTG
TCTCAGCGCGCTTTATGTTTTCATTCATACTTCATATTATAAAATAACAAAAGAAGAATTTCATATTCAC
GCCCAAGAAATCAGGCTGCTTTCCAAATGCAATTGACACTTCATTAGCCATCACACAAAACTCTTTCTTG
CTGGAGCTTCTTTTAAAAAAGACCTCAGTACACCAAACACGTTACCCGACCTCGTTATTTTACGACAACT
ATGATAAAATTCTGAAGAAAAAATAAAAAAATTTTCATACTTCTTGCTTTTATTTAAACCATTGAATGAT
TTCTTTTGAACAAAACTACCTGTTTCACCAAAGGAAATAGAAAGAAAAAATCAATTAGAAGAAAACAAAA
AACAAAAGATCTATGGTGTCCAAAGGAGAGGAGTTAATCAAGGAAAACATGAGAATGAAAGTTGTCATGG
AGGGCTCCGTTAATGGTCACCAATTCAAGTGTACAGGGGAAGGTGAAGGTAATCCTTACATGGGTACACA
AACTATGAGAATTAAAGTAATTGAAGGCGGACCACTACCATTTGCATTTGACATTCTGGCAACGTCATTC
ATGTACGGATCACGAACTTTCATCAAGTACCCTAAAGGTATACCAGACTTTTTCAAGCAATCTTTTCCAG
AGGGTTTTACATGGGAAAGGGTTACAAGATACGAAGATGGGGGTGTCGTCACAGTTATGCAAGATACTTC
ATTAGAAGATGGCTGCCTTGTCTATCATGTGCAAGTAAGAGGGGTGAATTTTCCTTCTAACGGACCTGTG
ATGCAGAAAAAGACCAAAGGTTGGGAACCAAATACTGAAATGATGTACCCAGCTGATGGAGGTTTGAGAG
GCTACACACACATGGCGCTTAAAGTTGATGGTGGAGGTCATTTGTCTTGTAGTTTTGTTACCACTTATCG
TTCTAAAAAGACTGTTGGCAATATCAAAATGCCAGGAATACATGCTGTAGACCACAGACTAGAAAGACTC
GAAGAGAGCGATAACGAAATGTTCGTTGTACAGAGAGAGCATGCCGTAGCCAAATTTGCTGGCTTAGGCG
GTGGTATGGATGAATTGTATAAGGGATCCTAACTCGAGGCGAATTTCTTATGATTTATGATTTTTATTAT
TAAATAAGTTATAAAAAAAATAAGTGTATACAAATTTTAAAGTGACTCTTAGGTTTTAAAACGAAAATTC
TTATTCTTGAGTAACTCTTTCCTGTAGGTCAGGTTGCTTTCTCAGGTATAGCATGAGGTCGCTCTTATTG
ACCACACCTCTACCGGCATGCCGAGCAAATGCCTGCAAATCGCTCCCCATTTCGCTGAGCATGAGACGGA
AATCTGCTCGTCAGTGGTGCTCACACTGACGAATCATGTACAGATCATACCGATGACTGCCTGGCGACTC
ACAACTAAGCAAGACAGCCGGAACCAGCGCCGGCGAACACCACTGCATATATGGCATATCACAACAGTCC
AACTAGTGCACTGCAGTACAGCGGCCGCGATTATCAAAAAGGATCTTCACCTAGATCCTTTTAAATTAAA
AATGAAGTTTTAAATCAATCTAAAGTATATATGAGTAAACTTGGTCTGACAGTTACCAATGCTTAATCAG
TGAGGCACCTATCTCAGCGATCTGTCTATTTCGTTCATCCATAGTTGCCTGACTCCCCGTCGTGTAGATA
ACTACGATACGGGAGGGCTTACCATCTGGCCCCAGTGCTGCAATGATACCGCGGGACCCACGCTCACCGG
CTCCAGATTTATCAGCAATAAACCAGCCAGCCGGAAGGGCCGAGCGCAGAAGTGGTCCTGCAACTTTATC
CGCCTCCATCCAGTCTATTAATTGTTGCCGGGAAGCTAGAGTAAGTAGTTCGCCAGTTAATAGTTTGCGC
AACGTTGTTGCCATTGCTACAGGCATCGTGGTGTCACGCTCGTCGTTTGGTATGGCTTCATTCAGCTCCG
GTTCCCAACGATCAAGGCGAGTTACATGATCCCCCATGTTGTGCAAAAAAGCGGTTAGCTCCTTCGGTCC
TCCGATCGTTGTCAGAAGTAAGTTGGCCGCAGTGTTATCACTCATGGTTATGGCAGCACTGCATAATTCT
CTTACTGTCATGCCATCCGTAAGATGCTTTTCTGTGACTGGTGAGTACTCAACCAAGTCATTCTGAGAAT
AGTGTATGCGGCGACCGAGTTGCTCTTGCCCGGCGTCAATACGGGATAATACCGCGCCACATAGCAGAAC
TTTAAAAGTGCTCATCATTGGAAAACGTTCTTCGGGGCGAAAACTCTCAAGGATCTTACCGCTGTTGAGA
TCCAGTTCGATGTAACCCACTCGTGCACCCAACTGATCTTCAGCATCTTTTACTTTCACCAGCGTTTCTG
GGTGAGCAAAAACAGGAAGGCAAAATGCCGCAAAAAAGGGAATAAGGGCGACACGGAAATGTTGAATACT
CATACTCTTCCTTTTTCAATATTATTGAAGCATTTATCAGGGTTATTGTCTCATGAGCGGATACATATTT
GAATGTATTTAGAAAAATAAACAAATAGGGGTTCCGCGCACATTTCCCCGAAAAGTGCCACCTGTCATGA
CCAAAATCCCTTAACGTGAGTTTTCGTTCCACTGAGCGTCAGACCCCGTAGAAAAGATCAAAGGATCTTC
TTGAGATCCTTTTTTTCTGCGCGTAATCTGCTGCTTGCAAACAAAAAAACCACCGCTACCAGCGGTGGTT
TGTTTGCCGGATCAAGAGCTACCAACTCTTTTTCCGAAGGTAACTGGCTTCAGCAGAGCGCAGATACCAA
ATACTGTTCTTCTAGTGTAGCCGTAGTTAGGCCACCACTTCAAGAACTCTGTAGCACCGCCTACATACCT
CGCTCTGCTAATCCTGTTACCAGTGGCTGCTGCCAGTGGCGATAAGTCGTGTCTTACCGGGTTGGACTCA
AGACGATAGTTACCGGATAAGGCGCAGCGGTCGGGCTGAACGGGGGGTTCGTGCACACAGCCCAGCTTGG
AGCGAACGACCTACACCGAACTGAGATACCTACAGCGTGAGCTATGAGAAAGCGCCACGCTTCCCGAAGG
GAGAAAGGCGGACAGGTATCCGGTAAGCGGCAGGGTCGGAACAGGAGAGCGCACGAGGGAGCTTCCAGGG
GGAAACGCCTGGTATCTTTATAGTCCTGTCGGGTTTCGCCACCTCTGACTTGAGCGTCGATTTTTGTGAT
GCTCGTCAGGGGGGCGGAGCCTATGGAAAAACGCCAGCAACGCGGCCTTTTTACGGTTCCTGGCCTTTTG
CTGGCCTTTTGCTCACATGTTCTTTCCTGCGTTATCCCCTGATTCTGTGGATAACCGTGCGGCCGCCCCT
GAATTCGCATCTAGAATAAATCGCAGCCAAGTGAGTGAATAGATGACGCACCACGGTCAGACACGGCCAC
ATCGTATCTCACAGGAGCAAGCGCGATAGGAGCACTCACACATAGTACGGTGATCCGCTGACTCCTTTGC
CCAAATAAGACGTGAGCCCGTCTCAGATGCACACACTGGCTTAAGATGACAACGAAGAGGATGTCCAATA
TTTTTTTTAAGGAATAAGGATACTTCAAGACTAGATTCCCCCCTGCATTCCCATCAGAACCGTAAACCTT
GGCGCTTTCCTTGGGAAGTATTCAAGAAGTGCCTTGTCCGGTTTCTGTGGCTCACAAACCAGCGCGCCCG
ATATGGCTTTCTTTTCACTTATGAATGTACCAGTACGGGACAATTAGAACGCTCCTGTAACAATCTCTTT
GCAAATGTGGGGTTACATTCTAACCATGTCACACTGCTGACGAAATTC
